>Addgene plasmid #71171 | pSGE_763_4xUAS_UPS_hkCP | depositor full sequence | sequence record 146507 | pSGE_763_4xUAS_UPS_hkCP sequence 5092 bps
CTAGAGTCGGGGCGGCCGGCCGCTTCGAGCAGACATGATAAGATACATTGATGAGTTTGGACAAACCACA
ACTAGAATGCAGTGAAAAAAATGCTTTATTTGTGAAATTTGTGATGCTATTGCTTTATTTGTAACCATTA
TAAGCTGCAATAAACAAGTTAACAACAACAATTGCATTCATTTTATGTTTCAGGTTCAGGGGGAGGTGTG
GGAGGTTTTTTAAAGCAAGTAAAACCTCTACAAATGTGGTAAAATCGATAAGGATCCGTCGACCGATGCC
CTTGAGAGCCTTCAACCCAGTCAGCTCCTTCCGGTGGGCGCGGGGCATGACTATCGTCGCCGCACTTATG
ACTGTCTTCTTTATCATGCAACTCGTAGGACAGGTGCCGGCAGCGCTCTTCCGCTTCCTCGCTCACTGAC
TCGCTGCGCTCGGTCGTTCGGCTGCGGCGAGCGGTATCAGCTCACTCAAAGGCGGTAATACGGTTATCCA
CAGAATCAGGGGATAACGCAGGAAAGAACATGTGAGCAAAAGGCCAGCAAAAGGCCAGGAACCGTAAAAA
GGCCGCGTTGCTGGCGTTTTTCCATAGGCTCCGCCCCCCTGACGAGCATCACAAAAATCGACGCTCAAGT
CAGAGGTGGCGAAACCCGACAGGACTATAAAGATACCAGGCGTTTCCCCCTGGAAGCTCCCTCGTGCGCT
CTCCTGTTCCGACCCTGCCGCTTACCGGATACCTGTCCGCCTTTCTCCCTTCGGGAAGCGTGGCGCTTTC
TCATAGCTCACGCTGTAGGTATCTCAGTTCGGTGTAGGTCGTTCGCTCCAAGCTGGGCTGTGTGCACGAA
CCCCCCGTTCAGCCCGACCGCTGCGCCTTATCCGGTAACTATCGTCTTGAGTCCAACCCGGTAAGACACG
ACTTATCGCCACTGGCAGCAGCCACTGGTAACAGGATTAGCAGAGCGAGGTATGTAGGCGGTGCTACAGA
GTTCTTGAAGTGGTGGCCTAACTACGGCTACACTAGAAGAACAGTATTTGGTATCTGCGCTCTGCTGAAG
CCAGTTACCTTCGGAAAAAGAGTTGGTAGCTCTTGATCCGGCAAACAAACCACCGCTGGTAGCGGTGGTT
TTTTTGTTTGCAAGCAGCAGATTACGCGCAGAAAAAAAGGATCTCAAGAAGATCCTTTGATCTTTTCTAC
GGGGTCTGACGCTCAGTGGAACGAAAACTCACGTTAAGGGATTTTGGTCATGAGATTATCAAAAAGGATC
TTCACCTAGATCCTTTTAAATTAAAAATGAAGTTTTAAATCAATCTAAAGTATATATGAGTAAACTTGGT
CTGACAGTTACCAATGCTTAATCAGTGAGGCACCTATCTCAGCGATCTGTCTATTTCGTTCATCCATAGT
TGCCTGACTCCCCGTCGTGTAGATAACTACGATACGGGAGGGCTTACCATCTGGCCCCAGTGCTGCAATG
ATACCGCGAGACCCACGCTCACCGGCTCCAGATTTATCAGCAATAAACCAGCCAGCCGGAAGGGCCGAGC
GCAGAAGTGGTCCTGCAACTTTATCCGCCTCCATCCAGTCTATTAATTGTTGCCGGGAAGCTAGAGTAAG
TAGTTCGCCAGTTAATAGTTTGCGCAACGTTGTTGCCATTGCTACAGGCATCGTGGTGTCACGCTCGTCG
TTTGGTATGGCTTCATTCAGCTCCGGTTCCCAACGATCAAGGCGAGTTACATGATCCCCCATGTTGTGCA
AAAAAGCGGTTAGCTCCTTCGGTCCTCCGATCGTTGTCAGAAGTAAGTTGGCCGCAGTGTTATCACTCAT
GGTTATGGCAGCACTGCATAATTCTCTTACTGTCATGCCATCCGTAAGATGCTTTTCTGTGACTGGTGAG
TACTCAACCAAGTCATTCTGAGAATAGTGTATGCGGCGACCGAGTTGCTCTTGCCCGGCGTCAATACGGG
ATAATACCGCGCCACATAGCAGAACTTTAAAAGTGCTCATCATTGGAAAACGTTCTTCGGGGCGAAAACT
CTCAAGGATCTTACCGCTGTTGAGATCCAGTTCGATGTAACCCACTCGTGCACCCAACTGATCTTCAGCA
TCTTTTACTTTCACCAGCGTTTCTGGGTGAGCAAAAACAGGAAGGCAAAATGCCGCAAAAAAGGGAATAA
GGGCGACACGGAAATGTTGAATACTCATACTCTTCCTTTTTCAATATTATTGAAGCATTTATCAGGGTTA
TTGTCTCATGAGCGGATACATATTTGAATGTATTTAGAAAAATAAACAAATAGGGGTTCCGCGCACATTT
CCCCGAAAAGTGCCACCTG
[124 nt withheld, positions 2330-2453]
C
[91 nt withheld, positions 2455-2545]
A
[49 nt withheld, positions 2547-2595]
CCTTTGACGTTGGAGTCCACGTTCTTT
[37 nt withheld, positions 2623-2659]
ACCCTATCTCGGTCTATTCTTTTGATTTATAAGGGATTTTGCCGATTTCGGCCTATTGGTTAAAAAATGA
GCTGATTTAACAAAAATTTAACGCGAATTTTAACAAAATATTAACGCTTACAATTTGCCATTCGCCATTC
AGGCTGCGCAACTGTTGGGAAGGGCGATCGGTGCGGGCCTCTTCGCTATTACGCCAGCCCAAGCTACCAT
GATAAGTAAGTAATATTAAGGTACGGGAGGTACTTGGAGCGGCCGCAATAAAATATCTTTATTTTCATTA
CATCTGTGTGTTGGTTTTTTGTGTGAATCGATAGTACTAACATACGCTCTCCATCAAAACAAAACGAAAC
AAAACAAACTAGCAAAATAGGCTGTCCCCAGTGCAAGTGCAGGTGCCAGAACATTTCTCTATCGATAGGT
ACCACAAGTTTGTACAAAAAAGCAGGCTTCCGGGAGTACTGTCCTCCGAGCGGAGTACTGTCCTCCGAGC
GGGAAGCTTGCATGCCTGCAGGTCGGAGTACTGTCCTCCGAGCGGAGTACTGTCCTCCGAGGACCCAGCT
TTCTTGTACAAAGTGGTAGATCTGCAATCTTGTACCAATAGCTAAAAACTCACATCTCCAGCGCCATGCC
GATTTTGTTCTCTTTCTTTCCGGTTGTCAAAAGGTACAGATGCTTGGATTTTATTTCTCCGAAATGAAGA
GGTTTTCTTATCGAAAATGTAATAAATATGAACAATTAACTATCTTTTCCAGTGCAGTGCATCCTTAACC
GCAGAACAATGGAAGACGCCAAAAACATAAAGAAAGGCCCGGCGCCATTCTATCCGCTGGAAGATGGAAC
CGCTGGAGAGCAACTGCATAAGGCTATGAAGAGATACGCCCTGGTTCCTGGAACAATTGCTTTTACAGAT
GCACATATCGAGGTGGACATCACTTACGCTGAGTACTTCGAAATGTCCGTTCGGTTGGCAGAAGCTATGA
AACGATATGGGCTGAATACAAATCACAGAATCGTCGTATGCAGTGAAAACTCTCTTCAATTCTTTATGCC
GGTGTTGGGCGCGTTATTTATCGGAGTTGCAGTTGCGCCCGCGAACGACATTTATAATGAACGTGAATTG
CTCAACAGTATGGGCATTTCGCAGCCTACCGTGGTGTTCGTTTCCAAAAAGGGGTTGCAAAAAATTTTGA
ACGTGCAAAAAAAGCTCCCAATCATCCAAAAAATTATTATCATGGATTCTAAAACGGATTACCAGGGATT
TCAGTCGATGTACACGTTCGTCACATCTCATCTACCTCCCGGTTTTAATGAATACGATTTTGTGCCAGAG
TCCTTCGATAGGGACAAGACAATTGCACTGATCATGAACTCCTCTGGATCTACTGGTCTGCCTAAAGGTG
TCGCTCTGCCTCATAGAACTGCCTGCGTGAGATTCTCGCATGCCAGAGATCCTATTTTTGGCAATCAAAT
CATTCCGGATACTGCGATTTTAAGTGTTGTTCCATTCCATCACGGTTTTGGAATGTTTACTACACTCGGA
TATTTGATATGTGGATTTCGAGTCGTCTTAATGTATAGATTTGAAGAAGAGCTGTTTCTGAGGAGCCTTC
AGGATTACAAGATTCAAAGTGCGCTGCTGGTGCCAACCCTATTCTCCTTCTTCGCCAAAAGCACTCTGAT
TGACAAATACGATTTATCTAATTTACACGAAATTGCTTCTGGTGGCGCTCCCCTCTCTAAGGAAGTCGGG
GAAGCGGTTGCCAAGAGGTTCCATCTGCCAGGTATCAGGCAAGGATATGGGCTCACTGAGACTACATCAG
CTATTCTGATTACACCCGAGGGGGATGATAAACCGGGCGCGGTCGGTAAAGTTGTTCCATTTTTTGAAGC
GAAGGTTGTGGATCTGGATACCGGGAAAACGCTGGGCGTTAATCAAAGAGGCGAACTGTGTGTGAGAGGT
CCTATGATTATGTCCGGTTATGTAAACAATCCGGAAGCGACCAACGCCTTGATTGACAAGGATGGATGGC
TACATTCTGGAGACATAGCTTACTGGGACGAAGACGAACACTTCTTCATCGTTGACCGCCTGAAGTCTCT
GATTAAGTACAAAGGCTATCAGGTGGCTCCCGCTGAATTGGAATCCATCTTGCTCCAACACCCCAACATC
TTCGACGCAGGTGTCGCAGGTCTTCCCGACGATGACGCCGGTGAACTTCCCGCCGCCGTTGTTGTTTTGG
AGCACGGAAAGACGATGACGGAAAAAGAGATCGTGGATTACGTCGCCAGTCAAGTAACAACCGCGAAAAA
GTTGCGCGGAGGAGTTGTGTTTGTGGACGAAGTACCGAAAGGTCTTACCGGAAAACTCGACGCAAGAAAA
ATCAGAGAGATCCTCATAAAGGCCAAGAAGGGCGGAAAGATCGCCGTGTAATT
Features (pLannotate 1.2.2; 16 found; start..end, strand, type, name):
     39..160     -  polyA_signal   SV40 poly(A) signal: SV40 polyadenylation signal
    183..251     -  CDS            large T antigen (fragment): large T antigen from SV40 (simian virus 40)
    267..399     +  CDS            TcR (fragment): tetracycline efflux protein; tet; confers resistance to tetracycline
    579..1167    -  rep_origin     ori: high-copy-number ColE1/pMB1/pBR322/pUC origin of replication
   1338..2198    -  CDS            AmpR: β-lactamase; bla; confers resistance to ampicillin, carbenicillin, and related antibiotics
   2199..2303    -  promoter       AmpR promoter: bla
   2330..2758    +  rep_origin     f1 ori (sequence partly withheld): f1 bacteriophage origin of replication; arrow indicates direction of (+) strand synthesis
   2790..2857    -  CDS            lacZα (fragment): LacZα fragment of β-galactosidase; lacZ fragment
   2916..2964    +  polyA_signal   poly(A) signal: synthetic polyadenylation signal
   2978..3069    +  misc_feature   pause site: RNA polymerase II transcriptional pause signal from the human α2 globin gene
   3083..3107    +  protein_bind   attB1: mutant version of attB; recombination site for the Gateway® BP reaction BP Clonase™
   3112..3151    +  protein_bind   5X UAS (fragment): five tandem copies of the "ScaI site" 17-mer CGGAGTACTGTCCTCCG, an upstream activating sequence (UAS) that efficiently binds yeast Gal4 (Webster et al., 1988; Pfeiffer et al., 2010) GAL4
   3153..3174    -  misc_feature   MCS (fragment): pUC18/19 multiple cloning site
   3173..3210    +  protein_bind   5X UAS (fragment): five tandem copies of the "ScaI site" 17-mer CGGAGTACTGTCCTCCG, an upstream activating sequence (UAS) that efficiently binds yeast Gal4 (Webster et al., 1988; Pfeiffer et al., 2010) GAL4
   3212..3236    -  protein_bind   attB2: mutant version of attB; recombination site for the Gateway® BP reaction BP Clonase™
   3438..5090    +  CDS            luciferase: firefly luciferase; luc+; enhanced luc+ version of the luciferase gene
