[The description below was written by a language model from this plasmid's Addgene catalogue record and pLannotate feature annotations shown in this document.]
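Description:
pSGE_763_4xUAS_UPS_hkCP is a 5,092 bp firefly luciferase reporter plasmid for expression in insect cells. The catalogue lists the backbone as unknown. It is propagated in E. coli as a high-copy plasmid through a ColE1/pUC-type origin and selected with ampicillin via the β-lactamase gene and its bla promoter. An f1 phage origin is also present. Short annotated fragments of lacZα, a tetracycline resistance gene and SV40 large T antigen appear to be non-functional remnants of earlier vector construction.

The reporter unit begins with a synthetic poly(A) signal and an RNA polymerase II pause site from the human α2 globin gene, which together limit read-through transcription from the backbone into the reporter. Next comes a Gateway-recombined insert flanked by attB1 and attB2. It contains two annotated partial matches to Gal4 UAS arrays separated by a short polylinker remnant, consistent with the four UAS sites indicated by the name. These sites allow proteins fused to the Gal4 DNA-binding domain to be tethered upstream of the core promoter. Between attB2 and the luc+ coding sequence lies an unannotated stretch of about 200 bp that presumably holds the core promoter. The catalogue field names the Drosophila synthetic core promoter (DSCP), whereas "hkCP" in the plasmid name suggests a housekeeping-type core promoter. The record does not resolve this discrepancy. An SV40 polyadenylation signal is annotated near the end of the luciferase gene across the circular junction, although it is listed on the opposite strand.

The construct fits recruitment assays in which luciferase output measures how Gal4-tethered transcriptional regulators activate or repress transcription in a given promoter context.
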