Addgene plasmid #71171: pSGE_763_4xUAS_UPS_hkCP
Purpose: Luciferase reporter
Depositing lab: Alexander Stark. Depositing organization: Research Institute of Molecular Pathology (IMP). Publication: Transcriptional regulators form diverse groups with context-dependent regulatory functions. Stampfel G, Kazmar T, Frank O, Wienerroither S, Reiter F, Stark A. Nature. 2015 Nov 9. doi: 10.1038/nature15545. PubMed 26550828.
Backbone
  Vector backbone: unknown
  Vector type: Insect Expression, Luciferase
Growth in bacteria
  Bacterial resistance: Ampicillin, 100 μg/mL
  Growth temperature: 37°C
  Growth strain: DH5alpha
  Copy number: High Copy
Gene/Insert
  Gene/Insert name: 763_4xUAS_UPS_hkCP
  Species: Synthetic
  Promoter: DSCP Drosophila synthetic core promoter
  Tag / fusion protein: luciferase (C terminal on backbone)
  Cloning method: Gateway Cloning
  Sequencing primers: 5′ RVprimer3; 3′ LucNRev
Terms and licenses: Academic/Nonprofit Terms; Industry Terms: Not Available to Industry
How to cite: pSGE_763_4xUAS_UPS_hkCP was a gift from Alexander Stark (Addgene plasmid # 71171 ; http://n2t.net/addgene:71171 ; RRID:Addgene_71171)
