>Addgene plasmid #71171 | pSGE_763_4xUAS_UPS_hkCP | addgene partial sequence | sequence record 129460 | RVprimer3 5'-CTAGCAAAATAGGCTGTCCC-3'
AACATTTCTCTATCGATAGGTACCACAAGTTTGTACAAAAAAGCAGGCTTCCGGGAGTACTGTCCTCCGA
GCGGAGTACTGTCCTCCGAGCGGGAAGCTTGCATGCCTGCAGGTCGGAGTACTGTCCTCCGAGCGGAGTA
CTGTCCTCCGAGGACCCAGCTTTCTTGTACAAAGTGGTAGATCTGCAATCTTGTACCAATAGCTAAAAAC
TCACATCTCCAGCGCCATGCCGATTTTGTTCTCTTTCTTTCCGGTTGTCAAAAGGTACAGATGCTTGGAT
TTTATTTCTCCGAAATGAAGAGGTTTTCTTATCGAAAATGTAATAAATATGAACAATTAACTATCTTTTC
CAGTGCAGTGCATCCTTAACCGCAGAACAATGGAAGACGCCAAAAACATAAAGAAAGGCCCGGCGCCATT
CTATCCGCTGGAAGATGGAACCGCTGGAGAGCAACTGCATAAGGCTATGAAGAGATACGCCCTGGTTCCT
GGAACAATTGCTTTTACAGATGCACATATCGAGGTGGACATCACTTACGCTGAGTACTTCGAAATGTCCG
TTCGGTTGGCAGAAGCTATGAAACGATATGGGCTGAATACAAATCACAGAATCGTCGTATGCAGTGAAAA
CTCTCTTCAATTCTTTATGCCGGTGTTGGGCGCGTTATTTATCGGAGTTGCAGTTGCGCCCGCGAACGAC
ATTTATAATGAACGTGAATTGCTCAACAGTATGGGCATTTCGCAGCCTACCGTGGTGTTCGTTTCCAAAA
AGGGGTTGCAAAAAATTTTGAACGTGCAAAAAAAGCTCCCAATCATCCAAAAAATTATTATCATGGATTC
TAAAACGGATTACCAGGGATTTCAGTCGATGTACACGTTCGTCACATCTCATCTACCTCCCGGTTTTAAT
GAATACGATTTTGTGCCAGAGTCCTTCGATAGGGACAAGACAATTGCACTGATCATGAACTCCTCTGGAT
CTACTGGTCTGCCTAAAGGTGTCGCTCTGCCTCATAGAACTGCCTGCGTGAGATTCTCGCATGCCAGAGA
TCCTATTTTTGGCAATCAAATCATTCCGGATACTGCGATTTT
