>Addgene plasmid #71171 | pSGE_763_4xUAS_UPS_hkCP | addgene partial sequence | sequence record 129461 | LucNRev 5'-CCTTATGCAGTTGCTCTCC-3'
GAATGGCGCCGGGCCTTTCTTTATGTTTTTGGCGTCTTCCATTGTTCTGCGGTTAAGGATGCACTGCACT
GGAAAAGATAGTTAATTGTTCATATTTATTACATTTTCGATAAGAAAACCTCTTCATTTCGGAGAAATAA
AATCCAAGCATCTGTACCTTTTGACAACCGGAAAGAAAGAGAACAAAATCGGCATGGCGCTGGAGATGTG
AGTTTTTAGCTATTGGTACAAGATTGCAGATCTACCACTTTGTACAAGAAAGCTGGGTCCTCGGAGGACA
GTACTCCGCTCGGAGGACAGTACTCCGACCTGCAGGCATGCAAGCTTCCCGCTCGGAGGACAGTACTCCG
CTCGGAGGACAGTACTCCCGGAAGCCTGCTTTTTTGTACAAACTTGTGGTACCTATCGATAGAGAAATGT
TCTGGCACCTGCACTTGCACTGGGGACAGCCTATTTTGCTAGTTTGTTTTGTTTCGTTTTGTTTTGATGG
AGAGCGTATGTTAGTACTATCGATTCACACAAAAAACCAACACACAGATGTAATGAAAATAAAGATATTT
TATTGCGGCCGCTCCAAGTACCTCCCGTACCTTAATATTACTTACTTATCATGGTAGCTTGGGCTGGCGT
AATAGCGAAGAGGCCCGCACCGATCGCCCTTCCCAACAGTTGCGCAGCCTGAATGGCGAATGGCAAATTG
TAAGCGTTAATATTTTGTTAAAATTCGCGTTAAATTTTTGTTAAATCAGCTCATTTTTTAACCAATAGGC
CGAAATCGGCAAAATCCCTTATAAATCAAAAGAATAGACCGAGATAGGGT
[37 nt withheld, positions 821-857]
AAAGAACGTGGACTCCAACGTCAAAGG
[49 nt withheld, positions 885-933]
T
[91 nt withheld, positions 935-1025]
G
[36 nt withheld, positions 1027-1062]
